>Addgene plasmid #159951 | AAV-Synapsin-mCherry-3XNLS-WPRE | addgene full sequence | sequence record 315057 | Addgene NGS Result
CCTGCAGGCAGCTGCGCGCTCGCTCGCTCACTGAGGCCGCCCGGGCGTCGGGCGACCTTTGGTCGCCCGG
CCTCAGTGAGCGAGCGAGCGCGCAGAGAGGGAGTGGCCAACTCCATCACTAGGGGTTCCTGCGGCCGCAC
GCGTGTGTCTAGACTGCAGAGGGCCCTGCGTATGAGTGCAAGTGGGTTTTAGGACCAGGATGAGGCGGGG
TGGGGGTGCCTACCTGACGACCGACCCCGACCCACTGGACAAGCACCCAACCCCCATTCCCCAAATTGCG
CATCCCCTATCAGAGAGGGGGAGGGGAAACAGGATGCGGCGAGGCGCGTGCGCACTGCCAGCTTCAGCAC
CGCGGACAGTGCCTTCGCCCCCGCCTGGCGGCGCGCGCCACCGCCGCCTCAGCACTGAAGGCGCGCTGAC
GTCACTCGCCGGTCCCCCGCAAACTCCCCTTCCCGGCCACCTTGGTCGCGTCCGCGCCGCCGCCGGCCCA
GCCGGACCGCACCACGCGAGGCGCGAGATAGGGGGGCACGGGCGCGACCATCTGCGCTGCGGCGCCGGCG
ACTCAGCGCTGCCTCAGTCTGCGGTGGGCAGCGGAGGAGTCGTGTCGTGCCTGAGAGCGCAGTCGAGAAG
GTACAGCTAGCGCTACCGGTCGCCACCATGGTGAGCAAGGGCGAGGAGGATAACATGGCCATCATCAAGG
AGTTCATGCGCTTCAAGGTGCACATGGAGGGCTCCGTGAACGGCCACGAGTTCGAGATCGAGGGCGAGGG
CGAGGGCCGCCCCTACGAGGGCACCCAGACCGCCAAGCTGAAGGTGACCAAGGGTGGCCCCCTGCCCTTC
GCCTGGGACATCCTGTCCCCTCAGTTCATGTACGGCTCCAAGGCCTACGTGAAGCACCCCGCCGACATCC
CCGACTACTTGAAGCTGTCCTTCCCCGAGGGCTTCAAGTGGGAGCGCGTGATGAACTTCGAGGACGGCGG
CGTGGTGACCGTGACCCAGGACTCCTCCCTGCAGGACGGCGAGTTCATCTACAAGGTGAAGCTGCGCGGC
ACCAACTTCCCCTCCGACGGCCCCGTAATGCAGAAGAAGACCATGGGCTGGGAGGCCTCCTCCGAGCGGA
TGTACCCCGAGGACGGCGCCCTGAAGGGCGAGATCAAGCAGAGGCTGAAGCTGAAGGACGGCGGCCACTA
CGACGCTGAGGTCAAGACCACCTACAAGGCCAAGAAGCCCGTGCAGCTGCCCGGCGCCTACAACGTCAAC
ATCAAGTTGGACATCACCTCCCACAACGAGGACTACACCATCGTGGAACAGTACGAACGCGCCGAGGGCC
GCCACTCCACCGGCGGCATGGACGAGCTGTACAAGTCCGGACTCAGATCCGACCCCAGAAGAAAGCGCAA
GGTGGACCCCAAGAAGAAGCGCAAGGTGGACCCCAAGAAGAAGCGCAGATCTCGAGCTCAAGCTTCGAAT
TCTGCAGTCGACGGTACCGCGGGCCCGGGATCCGCGGCCGCTAGATAACTGAAATCAACCTCTGGATTAC
AAAATTTGTGAAAGATTGACTGGTATTCTTAACTATGTTGCTCCTTTTACGCTATGTGGATACGCTGCTT
TAATGCCTTTGTATCATGCTATTGCTTCCCGTATGGCCTTCATTTTCTCCTCCTTGTATAAATCCTGGTT
GCTGTCTCTTTATGAGGAGTTGTGGCCCGTTGTCAGGCAACGTGGCGTGGTGTGCACTGTGTTTGCTGAC
GCAACCCCCACTGGTTGGGGCATTGCCACCACCTGTCAGCTCCTTTCCGGGACTTTCGCTTTCCCCCTCC
CTATTGCCACGGCGGAACTCATCGCCGCCTGCCTTGCCCGCTGCTGGACAGGGGCTCGGCTGTTGGGCAC
TGACAATTCCGTGGTGTTGTCGGGGAAATCATCGTCCTTTCCTTGGCTGCTCGCCTATGTTGCCACCTGG
ATTCTGCGCGGGACGTCCTTCTGCTACGTCCCTTCGGCCCTCAATCCAGCGGACCTTCCTTCCCGCGGCC
TGCTGCCGGCTCTGCGGCCTCTTCCGCGTCTTCGCCTTCGCCCTCAGACGAGTCGGATCTCCCTTTGGGC
CGCCTCCCCGCATCGATTGTACCGCGGGCCCGGGATCTACGGGTGGCATCCCTGTGACCCCTCCCCAGTG
CCTCTCCTGGCCCTGGAAGTTGCCACTCCAGTGCCCACCAGCCTTGTCCTAATAAAATTAAGTTGCATCA
TTTTGTCTGACTAGGTGTCCTTCTATAATATTATGGGGTGGAGGGGGGTGGTATGGAGCAAGGGGCAAGT
TGGGAAGACAACCTGTAGGGCCTGCGGGGTCTATTGGGAACCAAGCTGGAGTGCAGTGGCACAATCTTGG
CTCACTGCAATCTCCGCCTCCTGGGTTCAAGCGATTCTCCTGCCTCAGCCTCCCGAGTTGTTGGGATTCC
AGGCATGCATGACCAGGCTCAGCTAATTTTTGTTTTTTTGGTAGAGACGGGGTTTCACCATATTGGCCAG
GCTGGTCTCCAACTCCTAATCTCAGGTGATCTACCCACCTTGGCCTCCCAAATTGCTGGGATTACAGGCG
TGAACCACTGCTCCCTTCCCTGTCCTTCTGATTTTGTAGGTAACCACGTGCGGACCGAGCGGCCGCAGGA
ACCCCTAGTGATGGAGTTGGCCACTCCCTCTCTGCGCGCTCGCTCGCTCACTGAGGCCGGGCGACCAAAG
GTCGCCCGACGCCCGGGCTTTGCCCGGGCGGCCTCAGTGAGCGAGCGAGCGCGCAGCTGCCTGCAGGGGC
GCCTGATGCGGTATTTTCTCCTTACGCATCTGTGCGGTATTTCACACCGCATA
[95 nt withheld, positions 2854-2948]
T
[46 nt withheld, positions 2950-2995]
C
[141 nt withheld, positions 2997-3137]
CCTTTGACGTTGGAGTCCACGTTCTTT
[37 nt withheld, positions 3165-3201]
ACTCTATCTCGGGCTATTCTTTTGATTTATAAGGGATTTTGCCGATTTCGGTCTATTGGTTAAAAAATGA
GCTGATTTAACAAAAATTTAACGCGAATTTTAACAAAATATTAACGTTTACAATTTTATGGTGCACTCTC
AGTACAATCTGCTCTGATGCCGCATAGTTAAGCCAGCCCCGACACCCGCCAACACCCGCTGACGCGCCCT
GACGGGCTTGTCTGCTCCCGGCATCCGCTTACAGACAAGCTGTGACCGTCTCCGGGAGCTGCATGTGTCA
GAGGTTTTCACCGTCATCACCGAAACGCGCGAGACGAAAGGGCCTCGTGATACGCCTATTTTTATAGGTT
AATGTCATGATAATAATGGTTTCTTAGACGTCAGGTGGCACTTTTCGGGGAAATGTGCGCGGAACCCCTA
TTTGTTTATTTTTCTAAATACATTCAAATATGTATCCGCTCATGAGACAATAACCCTGATAAATGCTTCA
ATAATATTGAAAAAGGAAGAGTATGAGTATTCAACATTTCCGTGTCGCCCTTATTCCCTTTTTTGCGGCA
TTTTGCCTTCCTGTTTTTGCTCACCCAGAAACGCTGGTGAAAGTAAAAGATGCTGAAGATCAGTTGGGTG
CACGAGTGGGTTACATCGAACTGGATCTCAACAGCGGTAAGATCCTTGAGAGTTTTCGCCCCGAAGAACG
TTTTCCAATGATGAGCACTTTTAAAGTTCTGCTATGTGGCGCGGTATTATCCCGTATTGACGCCGGGCAA
GAGCAACTCGGTCGCCGCATACACTATTCTCAGAATGACTTGGTTGAGTACTCACCAGTCACAGAAAAGC
ATCTTACGGATGGCATGACAGTAAGAGAATTATGCAGTGCTGCCATAACCATGAGTGATAACACTGCGGC
CAACTTACTTCTGACAACGATCGGAGGACCGAAGGAGCTAACCGCTTTTTTGCACAACATGGGGGATCAT
GTAACTCGCCTTGATCGTTGGGAACCGGAGCTGAATGAAGCCATACCAAACGACGAGCGTGACACCACGA
TGCCTGTAGCAATGGCAACAACGTTGCGCAAACTATTAACTGGCGAACTACTTACTCTAGCTTCCCGGCA
ACAATTAATAGACTGGATGGAGGCGGATAAAGTTGCAGGACCACTTCTGCGCTCGGCCCTTCCGGCTGGC
TGGTTTATTGCTGATAAATCTGGAGCCGGTGAGCGTGGGTCTCGCGGTATCATTGCAGCACTGGGGCCAG
ATGGTAAGCCCTCCCGTATCGTAGTTATCTACACGACGGGGAGTCAGGCAACTATGGATGAACGAAATAG
ACAGATCGCTGAGATAGGTGCCTCACTGATTAAGCATTGGTAACTGTCAGACCAAGTTTACTCATATATA
CTTTAGATTGATTTAAAACTTCATTTTTAATTTAAAAGGATCTAGGTGAAGATCCTTTTTGATAATCTCA
TGACCAAAATCCCTTAACGTGAGTTTTCGTTCCACTGAGCGTCAGACCCCGTAGAAAAGATCAAAGGATC
TTCTTGAGATCCTTTTTTTCTGCGCGTAATCTGCTGCTTGCAAACAAAAAAACCACCGCTACCAGCGGTG
GTTTGTTTGCCGGATCAAGAGCTACCAACTCTTTTTCCGAAGGTAACTGGCTTCAGCAGAGCGCAGATAC
CAAATACTGTTCTTCTAGTGTAGCCGTAGTTAGGCCACCACTTCAAGAACTCTGTAGCACCGCCTACATA
CCTCGCTCTGCTAATCCTGTTACCAGTGGCTGCTGCCAGTGGCGATAAGTCGTGTCTTACCGGGTTGGAC
TCAAGACGATAGTTACCGGATAAGGCGCAGCGGTCGGGCTGAACGGGGGGTTCGTGCACACAGCCCAGCT
TGGAGCGAACGACCTACACCGAACTGAGATACCTACAGCGTGAGCTATGAGAAAGCGCCACGCTTCCCGA
AGGGAGAAAGGCGGACAGGTATCCGGTAAGCGGCAGGGTCGGAACAGGAGAGCGCACGAGGGAGCTTCCA
GGGGGAAACGCCTGGTATCTTTATAGTCCTGTCGGGTTTCGCCACCTCTGACTTGAGCGTCGATTTTTGT
GATGCTCGTCAGGGGGGCGGAGCCTATGGAAAAACGCCAGCAACGCGGCCTTTTTACGGTTCCTGGCCTT
TTGCTGGCCTTTTGCTCACATGT
Features (pLannotate 1.2.2; 16 found; start..end, strand, type, name):
     12..39      +  repeat_region  AAV2 ITR (fragment): inverted terminal repeat of adeno-associated virus serotype 2 inverted
     68..95      +  repeat_region  AAV2 ITR (fragment): inverted terminal repeat of adeno-associated virus serotype 2 inverted
    175..622     +  promoter       hSyn promoter: human synapsin I promoter; confers neuron-specific expression (Kügler et al., 2003)
    658..1365    +  CDS            mCherry: mCherry is a basic (constitutively fluorescent) red fluorescent protein published in 2004, derived from Discosoma sp.. It is reported to be a very rapidly-maturing monomer with low acid sensitivity.
   1447..1503    +  misc_feature   MCS: multiple cloning site
   1523..2111    +  misc_feature   WPRE: woodchuck hepatitis virus posttranscriptional regulatory element
   2119..2137    +  misc_feature   MCS (fragment): multiple cloning site
   2141..2617    +  polyA_signal   hGH poly(A) signal: human growth hormone polyadenylation signal
   2657..2797    +  repeat_region  AAV2 ITR: inverted terminal repeat of adeno-associated virus serotype 2 inverted
   2802..2853    -  misc_feature   bom (fragment): basis of mobility region from pBR322
   2872..3327    +  rep_origin     f1 ori (sequence partly withheld): f1 bacteriophage origin of replication; arrow indicates direction of (+) strand synthesis
   3328..3377    -  misc_feature   bom (fragment): basis of mobility region from pBR322
   3479..3514    -  CDS            rop (fragment): Rop protein, which maintains plasmids at low copy number; rop
   3609..3713    +  promoter       AmpR promoter: bla
   3714..4574    +  CDS            AmpR: β-lactamase; bla; confers resistance to ampicillin, carbenicillin, and related antibiotics
   4745..5333    +  rep_origin     ori: high-copy-number ColE1/pMB1/pBR322/pUC origin of replication
