[The description below was written by a language model from this plasmid's Addgene catalogue record and pLannotate feature annotations shown in this document.]
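Description:
AAV-Synapsin-mCherry-3XNLS-WPRE is an adeno-associated virus transfer plasmid for mammalian expression, designed to label neuronal nuclei with red fluorescence. In bacteria it is maintained through a high-copy ColE1/pUC-type origin and selected with ampicillin via the β-lactamase gene and its own promoter. An f1 phage origin is also present, along with short remnants of pBR322 bom and rop sequences. The sequenced record is about 5.4 kb. The recombination-reduced growth strain listed is consistent with the need to keep the repeat-rich ITRs stable.

The expression cassette lies between AAV2 inverted terminal repeats, which are the cis elements needed for replication and packaging of the intervening DNA into AAV particles. The right-hand ITR is annotated in full, whereas the left one is detected only as two short fragments, which may reflect the difficulty of sequencing or annotating this structure rather than a real truncation. Within the cassette, the human synapsin I promoter restricts expression to neurons and drives mCherry, a monomeric red fluorescent protein. According to the catalogue entry, mCherry is fused to three copies of a nuclear localisation signal. The NLS repeats are not annotated separately, but presumably occupy the short interval between the mCherry coding sequence and the downstream multiple cloning site. A WPRE follows to enhance transcript stability and expression, and the human growth hormone polyadenylation signal terminates the transcript.

The stated purpose is a nucleus marker, useful for identifying or segmenting neuronal nuclei by transfection or AAV transduction. The depositor notes that the constructs in this series are modular and were assembled iteratively, with retained cloning sites flanking the insert.
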