Addgene plasmid #159951: AAV-Synapsin-mCherry-3XNLS-WPRE
Purpose: nucleus marker
Depositing lab: Michael Courtney. Depositing organization: Turku Bioscience Centre. Publication: Resonance energy transfer sensitises and monitors in situ switching of LOV2-based optogenetic actuators. Li LL, Klein FM, Li Greci L, Popinigis A, Freudenberg F, Courtney MJ. Nat Commun. 2020 Oct 9;11(1):5107. doi: 10.1038/s41467-020-18816-8. PubMed 33037199.
Backbone
  Vector backbone: AAV
  Backbone size w/o insert (bp): 4543
  Vector type: Mammalian Expression, AAV
Growth in bacteria
  Bacterial resistance: Ampicillin, 100 μg/mL
  Growth temperature: 37°C
  Growth strain: NEB Stable
  Copy number: High Copy
Gene/Insert
  Gene/Insert name: mCherry-3XNLS
  Species: Synthetic
  Insert size (bp): 750
  Mutation: synthetic
  Promoter: hSyn1
  Cloning method: Restriction Enzyme; 5′ cloning site multiple; modular (not destroyed); 3′ cloning site multiple; modular (unknown if destroyed)
  Sequencing primers: 5′ 3'Syn-fwd; 3′ WPRE-
Terms and licenses: Academic/Nonprofit Terms; Industry Terms: Not Available to Industry
Depositor comments: Constructs are multipart, modular and generated iteratively.
How to cite: AAV-Synapsin-mCherry-3XNLS-WPRE was a gift from Michael Courtney (Addgene plasmid # 159951 ; http://n2t.net/addgene:159951 ; RRID:Addgene_159951)
